>Addgene plasmid #41231 | TAL3057 | depositor partial sequence | sequence record 54870 | TAL3057 sequence 2430 bps
TCTAGAGCTAGCACCATGGACTACAAAGACCATGACGGTGATTATAAAGATCATGACATCGATTACAAGG
ATGACGATGACAAGATGGCCCCCAAGAAGAAGAGGAAGGTGGGCATTCACCGCGGGGTACCTATGGTGGA
CTTGAGGACACTCGGTTATTCGCAACAGCAACAGGAGAAAATCAAGCCTAAGGTCAGGAGCACCGTCGCG
CAACACCACGAGGCGCTTGTGGGGCATGGCTTCACTCATGCGCATATTGTCGCGCTTTCACAGCACCCTG
CGGCGCTTGGGACGGTGGCTGTCAAATACCAAGATATGATTGCGGCCCTGCCCGAAGCCACGCACGAGGC
AATTGTAGGGGTCGGTAAACAGTGGTCGGGAGCGCGAGCACTTGAGGCGCTGCTGACTGTGGCGGGTGAG
CTTAGGGGGCCTCCGCTCCAGCTCGACACCGGGCAGCTGCTGAAGATCGCGAAGAGAGGGGGAGTAACAG
CGGTAGAGGCAGTGCACGCCTGGCGCAATGCGCTCACCGGGGCCCCCTTGAACCTGACCCCAGACCAGGT
AGTCGCAATCGCGAACAATAATGGGGGAAAGCAAGCCCTGGAAACCGTGCAAAGGTTGTTGCCGGTCCTT
TGTCAAGACCACGGCCTTACACCGGAGCAAGTCGTGGCCATTGCATCCCACGACGGTGGCAAACAGGCTC
TTGAGACGGTTCAGAGACTTCTCCCAGTTCTCTGTCAAGCCCACGGGCTGACTCCCGATCAAGTTGTAGC
GATTGCGTCGAACATTGGAGGGAAACAAGCATTGGAGACTGTCCAACGGCTCCTTCCCGTGTTGTGTCAA
GCCCACGGTTTGACGCCTGCACAAGTGGTCGCCATCGCCTCGAATGGCGGCGGTAAGCAGGCGCTGGAAA
CAGTACAGCGCCTGCTGCCTGTACTGTGCCAGGATCATGGACTGACCCCAGACCAGGTAGTCGCAATCGC
GTCACATGACGGGGGAAAGCAAGCCCTGGAAACCGTGCAAAGGTTGTTGCCGGTCCTTTGTCAAGACCAC
GGCCTTACACCGGAGCAAGTCGTGGCCATTGCATCCCACGACGGTGGCAAACAGGCTCTTGAGACGGTTC
AGAGACTTCTCCCAGTTCTCTGTCAAGCCCACGGGCTGACTCCCGATCAAGTTGTAGCGATTGCGTCGAA
CATTGGAGGGAAACAAGCATTGGAGACTGTCCAACGGCTCCTTCCCGTGTTGTGTCAAGCCCACGGTTTG
ACGCCTGCACAAGTGGTCGCCATCGCCAACAACAACGGCGGTAAGCAGGCGCTGGAAACAGTACAGCGCC
TGCTGCCTGTACTGTGCCAGGATCATGGACTGACCCCAGACCAGGTAGTCGCAATCGCGAACAATAATGG
GGGAAAGCAAGCCCTGGAAACCGTGCAAAGGTTGTTGCCGGTCCTTTGTCAAGACCACGGCCTTACACCG
GAGCAAGTCGTGGCCATTGCATCCCACGACGGTGGCAAACAGGCTCTTGAGACGGTTCAGAGACTTCTCC
CAGTTCTCTGTCAAGCCCACGGGCTGACTCCCGATCAAGTTGTAGCGATTGCGTCCAACGGTGGAGGGAA
ACAAGCATTGGAGACTGTCCAACGGCTCCTTCCCGTGTTGTGTCAAGCCCACGGTTTGACGCCTGCACAA
GTGGTCGCCATCGCCAACAACAACGGCGGTAAGCAGGCGCTGGAAACAGTACAGCGCCTGCTGCCTGTAC
TGTGCCAGGATCATGGACTGACCCCAGACCAGGTAGTCGCAATCGCGTCAAACGGAGGGGGAAAGCAAGC
CCTGGAAACCGTGCAAAGGTTGTTGCCGGTCCTTTGTCAAGACCACGGCCTTACACCGGAGCAAGTCGTG
GCCATTGCAAGCAATGGGGGTGGCAAACAGGCTCTTGAGACGGTTCAGAGACTTCTCCCAGTTCTCTGTC
AAGCCCACGGGCTGACTCCCGATCAAGTTGTAGCGATTGCGTCGCATGACGGAGGGAAACAAGCATTGGA
GACTGTCCAACGGCTCCTTCCCGTGTTGTGTCAAGCCCACGGTTTGACGCCTGCACAAGTGGTCGCCATC
GCCTCGAATGGCGGCGGTAAGCAGGCGCTGGAAACAGTACAGCGCCTGCTGCCTGTACTGTGCCAGGATC
ATGGACTGACACCCGAACAGGTGGTCGCCATTGCTAATAATAACGGAGGACGGCCAGCCTTGGAGTCCAT
CGTAGCCCAATTGTCCAGGCCCGATCCCGCGTTGGCTGCGTTAACGAATGACCATCTGGTGGCGTTGGCA
TGTCTTGGTGGACGACCCGCGCTCGATGCAGTCAAAAAGGGTCTGCCTCATGCTCCCGCATTGATCAAAA
GAACCAACCGGCGGATTCCCGAGAGAACTTCCCATCGAGTCGCGGGATCC
