>Addgene plasmid #41231 | TAL3057 | addgene partial sequence | sequence record 56055 | JDS-TALEN-F 5'-TAGGGGTCGGTAAACAGTGG-3'
TGCTGACTGTGGCGGGTGAGCTTAGGGGGCCTCCGCTCCAGCTCGACACCGGGCAGCTGCTGAAGATCGC
GAAGAGAGGGGGAGTAACAGCGGTAGAGGCAGTGCACGCCTGGCGCAATGCGCTCACCGGGGCCCCCTTG
AACCTGACCCCAGACCAGGTAGTCGCAATCGCGAACAATAATGGGGGAAAGCAAGCCCTGGAAACCGTGC
AAAGGTTGTTGCCGGTCCTTTGTCAAGACCACGGCCTTACACCGGAGCAAGTCGTGGCCATTGCATCCCA
CGACGGTGGCAAACAGGCTCTTGAGACGGTTCAGAGACTTCTCCCAGTTCTCTGTCAAGCCCACGGGCTG
ACTCCCGATCAAGTTGTAGCGATTGCGTCGAACATTGGAGGGAAACAAGCATTGGAGACTGTCCAACGGC
TCCTTCCCGTGTTGTGTCAAGCCCACGGTTTGACGCCTGCACAAGTGGTCGCCATCGCCTCGAATGGCGG
CGGTAAGCAGGCGCTGGAAACAGTACAGCGCCTGCTGCCTGTACTGTGCCAGGATCATGGACTGACCCCA
GACCAGGTAGTCGCAATCGCGTCACATGACGGGGGAAAGCAAGCCCTGGAAACCGTGCAAAGGTTGTTGC
CGGTCCTTTGTCAAGACCACGGCCTTACACCGGAGCAAGTCGTGGCCATTGCATCCCACGACGGTGGCAA
ACAGGCTCTTGAGACGGTTCAGAGACTTCTCCCAGTTCTCTGTCAAGCCCACGGGCTGACTCCCGATCAA
GTTGTAGCGATTGCGTCGAACATTGGAGGGAAACAAGCATTGGAGACTGTCCAACGGCTCCTTCCCGTGT
TGTGTCAAGCCCACGGTTTGACGCCTGCACAAGTGGTCGCCATCGCCAACAACAACGGCGGTAAGCAGGC
GCTGGAAACAGTACAGCGCCTGCTGCCTGTACTGTGCC
