[The description below was written by a language model from this plasmid's Addgene catalogue record.]
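Description:
TAL3057 is a TALEN expression plasmid built on the JDS74 backbone, a roughly 6.4 kb vector classed as mammalian expression with a T7 element. It is maintained in E. coli as a high-copy plasmid under ampicillin selection. The record gives no feature table, so the specific origin of replication and polyadenylation signal are not stated, although the use of a BGH reverse sequencing primer suggests a BGH terminator region downstream of the coding sequence.

The insert of about 1.6 kb is an engineered TAL effector repeat array designated ZebrafishCommunity-cx52.6-Right, designed to recognise a defined binding site in the zebrafish (D. rerio) connexin gene cx52.6. It was cloned by restriction enzyme methods into sites that were destroyed in the process, placing the repeats in frame with backbone-encoded elements: an N-terminal 3X Flag tag for detection and a C-terminal wild-type FokI nuclease domain. The resulting open reading frame is a single TALEN monomer. Because FokI cleaves only as a dimer, this "Right" monomer is meant to be used with a partner "Left" TALEN that binds the opposite half-site, so that the two nuclease domains meet over the spacer and make a double-strand break.

Expression is driven by the CMV promoter in mammalian cells, while the T7 designation indicates that the coding sequence can also be transcribed in vitro, which would produce mRNA suitable for embryo injection. Consistent with the associated work on targeted gene disruption in somatic zebrafish cells, the construct is intended for introducing error-prone-repair mutations at the cx52.6 locus.
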