Addgene plasmid #41231: TAL3057
Depositing lab: Keith Joung. Depositing organization: Massachusetts General Hospital. Publication: Targeted gene disruption in somatic zebrafish cells using engineered TALENs. Sander JD, Cade L, Khayter C, Reyon D, Peterson RT, Joung JK, Yeh JR. Nat Biotechnol. 2011 Aug 5;29(8):697-8. doi: 10.1038/nbt.1934. PubMed 21822241.
Backbone
  Vector backbone: JDS74
  Backbone manufacturer: Addgene plasmid #32288
  Backbone size w/o insert (bp): 6447
  Vector type: Mammalian Expression ; T7
Growth in bacteria
  Bacterial resistance: Ampicillin, 100 μg/mL
  Growth temperature: 37°C
  Growth strain: XL1 Blue
  Copy number: High Copy
Gene/Insert
  Gene/Insert name: ZebrafishCommunity-cx52.6-Right (alt name: cx52.6)
  Species: D. rerio (zebrafish)
  Insert size (bp): 1640
  Entrez Gene: cx52.6
  Promoter: CMV
  Tag / fusion protein: 3X Flag (N terminal on backbone); WT FOKI (C terminal on backbone)
  Cloning method: Restriction Enzyme; 5′ cloning site N/A (destroyed during cloning); 3′ cloning site N/A (destroyed during cloning)
  Sequencing primers: 5′ CMV-F; 3′ BGH-rev
Terms and licenses: Academic/Nonprofit Terms; Industry Terms: Not Available to Industry
Depositor comments: Target binding site: TGCATCCAGGCTGTTCTG It is strongly recommended that users perform a diagnostic digest to verify this plasmid prior to use. For example, a double digest of the plasmid with BamHI and KpnI should result in two bands at 2.3kb and 5.8kb.
How to cite: TAL3057 was a gift from Keith Joung (Addgene plasmid # 41231 ; http://n2t.net/addgene:41231 ; RRID:Addgene_41231)
